Addgene plasmid #152946: pGBW-m4133721
Purpose: Mammalian expression plasmid for SARS-CoV-2 3C-like proteinase
Depositing lab: Ginkgo Bioworks & Benjie Chen. Depositing organization: Ginkgo Bioworks.
Backbone
  Vector backbone: pTwist_CMV_6
  Backbone size w/o insert (bp): 4180
  Vector type: Mammalian Expression
Growth in bacteria
  Bacterial resistance: Ampicillin, 100 μg/mL
  Growth temperature: 37°C
  Growth strain: DH5alpha
  Copy number: High Copy
Gene/Insert
  Gene/Insert name: SARS-CoV-2 3C-like proteinase (alt name: nsp5)
  Species: Severe acute respiratory syndrome coronavirus 2
  Insert size (bp): 911
  Mutation: wt
  Entrez Gene: ORF1ab (a.k.a. GU280_gp01)
  Promoter: CMV
  Tag / fusion protein: Cleavable TEV;3xFlag (C terminal on backbone)
  Cloning method: Unknown
Resource information
  A portion of this plasmid was derived from a plasmid made by: GinkgoBioworks
Depositor comments: NCBI reference sequence: YP_009725301.1
How to cite: pGBW-m4133721 was a gift from Ginkgo Bioworks & Benjie Chen (Addgene plasmid # 152946 ; http://n2t.net/addgene:152946 ; RRID:Addgene_152946)
