[The description below was written by a language model from this plasmid's Addgene catalogue record and pLannotate feature annotations shown in this document.]
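Description:
pGBW-m4133721 is a mammalian expression plasmid built on the pTwist_CMV_6 backbone for producing the SARS-CoV-2 3C-like proteinase (nsp5, the main protease), which is one of the mature products of the viral ORF1ab polyprotein. It is maintained in E. coli through a high-copy ColE1/pUC-type origin of replication and selected with ampicillin via a full-length β-lactamase (AmpR) gene. The sequenced record is about 5.2 kb, consistent with the stated backbone plus a roughly 0.9 kb insert.

The wild-type nsp5 coding sequence sits downstream of the human cytomegalovirus immediate early enhancer and promoter, which drive strong constitutive transcription in mammalian cells. The automated annotation identifies this open reading frame as a fragment of the SARS-CoV-2 replicase polyprotein 1a. The functional text attached to that hit refers to nsp10, but this is generic text from the polyprotein entry; the catalogue fields identify the insert as nsp5. According to the record, the backbone adds a C-terminal TEV-cleavable 3xFLAG tag, allowing detection or affinity capture with optional tag removal. The feature table detects only a FLAG fragment just after the insert and does not annotate the TEV site separately. An SV40 polyadenylation signal follows the cassette for transcript processing.

The backbone also carries T7 and rrnG transcription terminators, a synthetic poly(A) signal and 5' and 3' β-globin insulator elements flanking the expression and bacterial modules, which probably limit read-through and interference between units. The construct suits transient expression of tagged nsp5 in mammalian cells, for example for localisation, interaction or purification studies, although the record states no specific application beyond expression.
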