Features (pLannotate 1.2.2; 18 found; start..end, strand, type, name):
      1..304     +  enhancer       CMV enhancer: human cytomegalovirus immediate early enhancer
    377..394     -  promoter       CMV promoter (fragment): human cytomegalovirus (CMV) immediate early promoter
    457..508     +  promoter       CMVd2 promoter: truncated human cytomegalovirus (CMV) immediate early promoter that yields moderately reduced expression relative to the full-length promoter
    586..1500    +  CDS            R1A_SARS2 (fragment): Experimental evidence at protein level: Swiss-Prot protein existence level 1. [Non-structural protein 10]: Plays a pivotal role in viral transcription by stimulating both nsp14 3'-5' exoribonuclease and nsp16 2'-O-methyltransferase activities. Therefore plays an essential role in viral mRNAs cap methylation. From Severe acute respiratory syndrome coronavirus 2 (2019-nCoV) (SARS-CoV-2).
   1564..1586    +  CDS            FLAG (fragment): FLAG® epitope tag, followed by an enterokinase cleavage site
   1640..1761    -  polyA_signal   SV40 poly(A) signal: SV40 polyadenylation signal
   1784..1853    -  CDS            large T antigen (fragment): large T antigen from SV40 (simian virus 40)
   1876..1922    +  terminator     T7 terminator: transcription terminator for bacteriophage T7 RNA polymerase
   1952..2088    +  terminator     rrnG terminator: transcription terminator from the E. coli ribosomal RNA rrnG operon (Albrechtsen et al., 1991)
   2133..2204    +  misc_feature   3' β-globin insulator: insulator downstream of the human β-globin locus (Farrell et al., 2002)
   2430..3018    -  rep_origin     ori: high-copy-number ColE1/pMB1/pBR322/pUC origin of replication
   3190..3254    -  CDS            bla(M) (fragment): β-lactamase lacking the signal sequence; bla(M); allows cytosolic expression of β-lactamase
   3764..4624    +  CDS            AmpR: β-lactamase; bla; confers resistance to ampicillin, carbenicillin, and related antibiotics
   4637..4773    +  terminator     rrnG terminator: transcription terminator from the E. coli ribosomal RNA rrnG operon (Albrechtsen et al., 1991)
   4925..4996    +  misc_feature   5' β-globin insulator: insulator upstream of the human β-globin locus (Farrell et al., 2002)
   5001..5047    -  terminator     T7 terminator: transcription terminator for bacteriophage T7 RNA polymerase
   5065..5113    -  polyA_signal   poly(A) signal: synthetic polyadenylation signal
   5144..5193    +  enhancer       CMV enhancer (fragment): human cytomegalovirus immediate early enhancer
>Addgene plasmid #152946 | pGBW-m4133721 | addgene full sequence | sequence record 310881 | Addgene NGS Result
CGTTACATAACTTACGGTAAATGGCCCGCCTGGCTGACCGCCCAACGACCCCCGCCCATTGACGTCAATA
ATGACGTATGTTCCCATAGTAACGCCAATAGGGACTTTCCATTGACGTCAATGGGTGGAGTATTTACGGT
AAACTGCCCACTTGGCAGTACATCAAGTGTATCATATGCCAAGTACGCCCCCTATTGACGTCAATGACGG
TAAATGGCCCGCCTGGCATTATGCCCAGTACATGACCTTATGGGACTTTCCTACTTGGCAGTACATCTAC
GTATTAGTCATCGCTATTACCATGCTGATGCGGTTTTGGCAGTACATCAATGGGCGTGGATAGCGGTTTG
ACTCACGGGGATTTCCAAGTCTCCACCCCATTGACGTCAATGGGAGTTTGTTTTGGCACCAAAATCAACG
GGACTTTCCAAAATGTCGTAACAACTCCGCCCCATTGACGCAAATGGGCGGTAGGCGTGTACGGTGGGAG
GTCTATATAAGCAGAGCTGGTTTAGTGAACCGTCAGATCAGATCTTTGTCGATCCTACCATCCACTCGAC
ACACCCGCCAGCGGCCGCCACCATGGGTTTTAGAAAAATGGCATTCCCATCTGGTAAAGTTGAGGGTTGT
ATGGTACAAGTAACTTGTGGTACAACTACACTTAACGGTCTTTGGCTTGATGACGTAGTTTACTGTCCAA
GACATGTGATCTGCACCTCTGAAGACATGCTTAACCCTAATTATGAAGATTTACTCATTCGTAAGTCTAA
TCATAATTTCTTGGTACAGGCTGGTAATGTTCAACTCAGGGTTATTGGACATTCTATGCAAAATTGTGTA
CTTAAGCTTAAGGTTGATACAGCCAATCCTAAGACACCTAAGTATAAGTTTGTTCGCATTCAACCAGGAC
AGACTTTTTCAGTGTTAGCTTGTTACAATGGTTCACCATCTGGTGTTTACCAATGTGCTATGAGGCCCAA
TTTCACTATTAAGGGTTCATTCCTTAATGGTTCATGTGGTAGTGTTGGTTTTAACATAGATTATGACTGT
GTCTCTTTTTGTTACATGCACCATATGGAATTACCAACTGGAGTTCATGCTGGCACAGACTTAGAAGGTA
ACTTTTATGGACCTTTTGTTGACAGGCAAACAGCACAAGCAGCTGGTACGGACACAACTATTACAGTTAA
TGTTTTAGCTTGGTTGTACGCTGCTGTTATAAATGGAGACAGGTGGTTTCTCAATCGATTTACCACAACT
CTTAATGACTTTAACCTTGTGGCTATGAAGTACAATTATGAACCTCTAACACAAGACCATGTTGACATAC
TAGGACCTCTTTCTGCTCAAACTGGAATTGCCGTTTTAGATATGTGTGCTTCATTAAAAGAATTACTGCA
AAATGGTATGAATGGACGTACCATATTGGGTAGTGCTTTATTAGAAGATGAATTTACACCTTTTGATGTT
GTTAGACAATGCTCAGGTGTTACTTTCGAAAACCTTTACTTTCAGTCGATGGATTATAAGGACCACGATG
GAGACTACAAAGATCATGACATTGATTACAAGGACGACGATGACAAATAAGCTAGCTTGACTGACTGAGA
TACAGCGTACCTTCAGCTCACAGACATGATAAGATACATTGATGAGTTTGGACAAACCACAACTAGAATG
CAGTGAAAAAAATGCTTTATTTGTGAAATTTGTGATGCTATTGCTTTATTTGTAACCATTATAAGCTGCA
ATAAACAAGTTAACAACAACAATTGCATTCATTTTATGTTTCAGGTTCAGGGGGAGGTGTGGGAGGTTTT
TTAAAGCAAGTAAAACCTCTACAAATGTGGTATTGGCCCATCTCTATCGGTATCGTAGCATAACCCCTTG
GGGCCTCTAAACGGGTCTTGAGGGGTTTTTTGTGCCCCTCGGGCCGGATTGCTATCTACCGGCATTGGCG
CAGAAAAAAATGCCTGATGCGACGCTGCGCGTCTTATACTCCCACATATGCCAGATTCAGCAACGGATAC
GGCTTCCCCAACTTGCCCACTTCCATACGTGTCCTCCTTACCAGAAATTTATCCTTAAGGTCGTCAGCTA
TCCTGCAGGCGATCTCTCGATTTCGATCAAGACATTCCTTTAATGGTCTTTTCTGGACACCACTAGGGGT
CAGAAGTAGTTCATCAAACTTTCTTCCCTCCCTAATCTCATTGGTTACCTTGGGCTATCGAAACTTAATT
AACCAGTCAAGTCAGCTACTTGGCGAGATCGACTTGTCTGGGTTTCGACTACGCTCAGAATTGCGTCAGT
CAAGTTCGATCTGGTCCTTGCTATTGCACCCGTTCTCCGATTACGAGTTTCATTTAAATCATGTGAGCAA
AAGGCCAGCAAAAGGCCAGGAACCGTAAAAAGGCCGCGTTGCTGGCGTTTTTCCATAGGCTCCGCCCCCC
TGACGAGCATCACAAAAATCGACGCTCAAGTCAGAGGTGGCGAAACCCGACAGGACTATAAAGATACCAG
GCGTTTCCCCCTGGAAGCTCCCTCGTGCGCTCTCCTGTTCCGACCCTGCCGCTTACCGGATACCTGTCCG
CCTTTCTCCCTTCGGGAAGCGTGGCGCTTTCTCATAGCTCACGCTGTAGGTATCTCAGTTCGGTGTAGGT
CGTTCGCTCCAAGCTGGGCTGTGTGCACGAACCCCCCGTTCAGCCCGACCGCTGCGCCTTATCCGGTAAC
TATCGTCTTGAGTCCAACCCGGTAAGACACGACTTATCGCCACTGGCAGCAGCCACTGGTAACAGGATTA
GCAGAGCGAGGTATGTAGGCGGTGCTACAGAGTTCTTGAAGTGGTGGCCTAACTACGGCTACACTAGAAG
AACAGTATTTGGTATCTGCGCTCTGCTGAAGCCAGTTACCTTCGGAAAAAGAGTTGGTAGCTCTTGATCC
GGCAAACAAACCACCGCTGGTAGCGGTGGTTTTTTTGTTTGCAAGCAGCAGATTACGCGCAGAAAAAAAG
GATCTCAAGAAGATCCTTTGATCTTTTCTACGGGGTCTGACGCTCAGTGGAACGAAAACTCACGTTAAGG
GATTTTGGTCATGAGATTATCAAAAAGGATCTTCACCTAGATCCTTTTAAATTAAAAATGAAGTTTTAAA
TCAATCTAAAGTATATATGAGTAAACTTGGTCTGACAGTTACCAATGCTTAATCAGTGAGGCACCTATCT
CAGCGATCTGTCTATTTCGTTCATCCATAGTTGCATTTAAATTTCCGAACTCTCCAAGGCCCTCGTCGGA
AAATCTTCAAACCTTTCGTCCGATCCATCTTGCAGGCTACCTCTCGAACGAACTATCGCAAGTCTCTTGG
CCGGCCTTGCGCCTTGGCTATTGCTTGGCAGCGCCTATCGCCAGGTATTACTCCAATCCCGAATATCCGA
GATCGGGATCACCCGAGAGAAGTTCAACCTACATCCTCAATCCCGATCTATCCGAGATCCGAGGAATATC
GAAATCGGGGCGCGCCTGGTGTACCGAGAACGATCCTCTCAGTGCGAGTCTCGACGATCCATATCGTTGC
TTGGCAGTCAGCCAGTCGGAATCCAGCTTGGGACCCAGGAAGTCCAATCGTCAGATATTGTACTCAAGCC
TGGTCACGGCAGCGTACCGATCTGTTTAAACCTAGATATTGATAGTCTGATCGGTCAACGTATAATCGAG
TCCTAGCTTTTGCAAACATCTATCAAGAGACAGGATCAGCAGGAGGCTTTCGCATGAGTATTCAACATTT
CCGTGTCGCCCTTATTCCCTTTTTTGCGGCATTTTGCCTTCCTGTTTTTGCTCACCCAGAAACGCTGGTG
AAAGTAAAAGATGCTGAAGATCAGTTGGGTGCGCGAGTGGGTTACATCGAACTGGATCTCAACAGCGGTA
AGATCCTTGAGAGTTTTCGCCCCGAAGAACGCTTTCCAATGATGAGCACTTTTAAAGTTCTGCTATGTGG
CGCGGTATTATCCCGTATTGACGCCGGGCAAGAGCAACTCGGTCGCCGCATACACTATTCTCAGAATGAC
TTGGTTGAGTATTCACCAGTCACAGAAAAGCATCTTACGGATGGCATGACAGTAAGAGAATTATGCAGTG
CTGCCATAACCATGAGTGATAACACTGCGGCCAACTTACTTCTGACAACGATTGGAGGACCGAAGGAGCT
AACCGCTTTTTTGCACAACATGGGGGATCATGTAACTCGCCTTGATCGTTGGGAACCGGAGCTGAATGAA
GCCATACCAAACGACGAGCGTGACACCACGATGCCTGTAGCAATGGCAACAACCTTGCGTAAACTATTAA
CTGGCGAACTACTTACTCTAGCTTCCCGGCAACAGTTGATAGACTGGATGGAGGCGGATAAAGTTGCAGG
ACCACTTCTGCGCTCGGCCCTTCCGGCTGGCTGGTTTATTGCTGATAAATCTGGAGCCGGTGAGCGTGGG
TCTCGCGGTATCATTGCAGCACTGGGGCCAGATGGTAAGCCCTCCCGTATCGTAGTTATCTACACGACGG
GGAGTCAGGCAACTATGGATGAACGAAATAGACAGATCGCTGAGATAGGTGCCTCACTGATTAAGCATTG
GTAACCGATTCTAGGTGCATTGGCGCAGAAAAAAATGCCTGATGCGACGCTGCGCGTCTTATACTCCCAC
ATATGCCAGATTCAGCAACGGATACGGCTTCCCCAACTTGCCCACTTCCATACGTGTCCTCCTTACCAGA
AATTTATCCTTAAGATCCCGAATCGTTTAAACTCGACTCTGGCTCTATCGAATCTCCGTCGTTTCGAGCT
TACGCGAACAGCCGTGGCGCTCATTTGCTCGTCGGGCATCGAATCTCGTCAGCTATCGTCAGCTTACCTT
TTTGGCAGCGATCGCGGCTCCCGACATCTTGGACCATTAGCTCCACAGGTATCTTCTTCCCTCTAGTGGT
CATAACAGCAGCTTCAGCTACCTCTCAATTCAAAAAACCCCTCAAGACCCGTTTAGAGGCCCCAAGGGGT
TATGCTATCAATCGTTGCGTTACACACACAAAAAACCAACACACATCCATCTTCGATGGATAGCGATTTT
ATTATCTAACTGCTGATCGAGTGTAGCCAGATCTAGTAATCAATTACGGGGTCATTAGTTCATAGCCCAT
ATATGGAGTTCCG
